>Addgene plasmid #224109 | P415 ymiRFP680 | addgene full sequence | sequence record 453902 | Addgene NGS Result
CTGGCACGACAGGTTTCCCGACTGGAAAGCGGGCAGTGAGCGCAACGCAATTAATGTGAGTTAGCTCACT
CATTAGGCACCCCAGGCTTTACACTTTATGCTTCCGGCTCGTATGTTGTGTGGAATTGTGAGCGGATAAC
AATTTCACACAGGAAACAGCTATGACCATGATTACGCCAAGCGCGCAATTAACCCTCACTAAAGGGAACA
AAAGCTGGAGCTCATAGCTTCAAAATGTTTCTACTCCTTTTTTACTCTTCCAGATTTTCTCGGACTCCGC
GCATCGCCGTACCACTTCAAAACACCCAAGCACAGCATACTAAATTTCCCCTCTTTCTTCCTCTAGGGTG
TCGTTAATTACCCGTACTAAAGGTTTGGAAAAGAAAAAAGAGACCGCCTCGTTTCTTTTTCTTCGTCGAA
AAAGGCAATAAAAATTTTTATCACGTTTCTTTTTCTTGAAAATTTTTTTTTTGATTTTTTTCTCTTTCGA
TGACCTCCCATTGATATTTAAGTTAATAAACGGTCTTCAATTTCTCAAGTTTCAGTTTCATTTTTCTTGT
TCTATTACAACTTTTTTTACTTCTTGCTCATTAGAAAGAAAGCATAGCAATCTAATCTAAGTTTTCTAGA
ACCATGGTCTAGAATGGCTGAAGGTTCTGTTGCTAGACAACCAGATTTGTTGACTTGTGATGATGAACCA
ATTCATATTCCAGGTGCTATTCAACCACATGGTTTGTTATTAGCTTTGGCTGCTGATATGACCATTGTTG
CTGGTTCTGATAACTTGCCTGAATTGACTGGTTTAGCTATTGGTGCCTTGATCGGTAGATCTGCTGCTGA
TGTTTTCGATTCTGAAACCCATAATAGATTGACTATTGCTTTGGCTGAACCAGGTGCTGCTGTCGGTGCT
CCAATTACCGTCGGTTTCACCATGCGTAAGGATGCCGGTTTCATTGGTTCTTGGCATAGACATGATCAAT
TAATTTTCTTGGAATTGGAACCACCACAACGTGACGTTGCCGAACCACAGGCTTTCTTCCGTAGAACCAA
CTCTGCTATTAGAAGATTACAAGCTGCTGAAACTTTGGAATCTGCTTGTGCTGCTGCTGCTCAAGAAGTT
CGTAAGATTACTGGTTTCGATAGAGTTATGATCTACAGATTTGCTTCTGATTTCTCTGGTGAAGTTATTG
CTGAAGATAGATGTGCTGAAGTTGAATCTAAGTTGGGTTTGCATTACCCAGCTTCTACTGTTCCAGCTCA
AGCTAGAAGATTGTACACTATTAATCCAGTTAGAATTATTCCAGATATCAACTACAGACCAGTCCCAGTT
ACCCCAGATTTGAACCCAGTTACTGGTAGACCTATTGATTTATCTTTCGCTATTTTGAGATCTGTTTCCC
CATGTCATTTGGAATTCATGAGAAACATCGGTATGCATGGTACCATGTCTATTTCTATTTTGAGAGGTGA
AAGATTGTGGGGTTTGATTGTTTGTCATCATAGAACTCCATACTACGTTGACTTGGATGGTAGACAAGCC
TGTAAGAGAGTTGCTGAAAGATTGGCTACCCAAATTGGTGTTATGGAAGAATAACTCGAGTCATGTAATT
AGTTATGTCACGCTTACATTCACGCCCTCCCCCCACATCCGCTCTAACCGAAAAGGAAGGAGTTAGACAA
CCTGAAGTCTAGGTCCCTATTTATTTTTTTATAGTTATGTTAGTATTAAGAACGTTATTTATATTTCAAA
TTTTTCTTTTTTTTCTGTACAGACGCGTGTACGCATGTAACATTATACTGAAAACCTTGCTTGAGAAGGT
TTTGGGACGCTCGAAGGCTTTAATTTGCGGCCGGTACCCAATTCGCCCTATAGTGAGTCGTATTACGCGC
GCTCACTGGCCGTCGTTTTACAACGTCGTGACTGGGAAAACCCTGGCGTTACCCAACTTAATCGCCTTGC
AGCACATCCCCCTTTCGCCAGCTGGCGTAATAGCGAAGAGGCCCGCACCGATCGCCCTTCCCAACAGTTG
CGCAGCCTGAATGGCGAATGG
[124 nt withheld, positions 2052-2175]
C
[91 nt withheld, positions 2177-2267]
A
[49 nt withheld, positions 2269-2317]
CCTTTGACGTTGGAGTCCACGTTCTTT
[37 nt withheld, positions 2345-2381]
ACCCTATCTCGGTCTATTCTTTTGATTTATAAGGGATTTTGCCGATTTCGGCCTATTGGTTAAAAAATGA
GCTGATTTAACAAAAATTTAACGCGAATTTTAACAAAATATTAACGCTTACAATTTCCTGATGCGGTATT
TTCTCCTTACGCATCTGTGCGGTATTTCACACCGCATATCGACCGGTCGAGGAGAACTTCTAGTATATCT
ACATACCTAATATTATTGCCTTATTAAAAATGGAATCCCAACAATTACATCAAAATCCACATTCTCTTCA
AAATCAATTGTCCTGTACTTCCTTGTTCATGTGTGTTCAAAAACGTTATATTTATAGGATAATTATACTC
TATTTCTCAACAAGTAATTGGTTGTTTGGCCGAGCGGTCTAAGGCGCCTGATTCAAGAAATATCTTGACC
GCAGTTAACTGTGGGAATACTCAGGTATCGTAAGATGCAAGAGTTCGAATCTCTTAGCAACCATTATTTT
TTTCCTCAACATAACGAGAACACACAGGGGCGCTATCGCACAGAATCAAATTCGATGACTGGAAATTTTT
TGTTAATTTCAGAGGTCGCCTGACGCATATACCTTTTTCAACTGAAAAATTGGGAGAAAAAGGAAAGGTG
AGAGCGCCGGAACCGGCTTTTCATATAGAATAGAGAAGCGTTCATGACTAAATGCTTGCATCACAATACT
TGAAGTTGACAATATTATTTAAGGACCTATTGTTTTTTCCAATAGGTGGTTAGCAATCGTCTTACTTTCT
AACTTTTCTTACCTTTTACATTTCAGCAATATATATATATATATTTCAAGGATATACCATTCTAATGTCT
GCCCCTAAGAAGATCGTCGTTTTGCCAGGTGACCACGTTGGTCAAGAAATCACAGCCGAAGCCATTAAGG
TTCTTAAAGCTATTTCTGATGTTCGTTCCAATGTCAAGTTCGATTTCGAAAATCATTTAATTGGTGGTGC
TGCTATCGATGCTACAGGTGTTCCACTTCCAGATGAGGCGCTGGAAGCCTCCAAGAAGGCTGATGCCGTT
TTGTTAGGTGCTGTGGGTGGTCCTAAATGGGGTACCGGTAGTGTTAGACCTGAACAAGGTTTACTAAAAA
TCCGTAAAGAACTTCAATTGTACGCCAACTTAAGACCATGTAACTTTGCATCCGACTCTCTTTTAGACTT
ATCTCCAATCAAGCCACAATTTGCTAAAGGTACTGACTTCGTTGTTGTCAGAGAATTAGTGGGAGGTATT
TACTTTGGTAAGAGAAAGGAAGACGATGGTGATGGTGTCGCTTGGGATAGTGAACAATACACCGTTCCAG
AAGTGCAAAGAATCACAAGAATGGCCGCTTTCATGGCCCTACAACATGAGCCACCATTGCCTATTTGGTC
CTTGGATAAAGCTAATGTTTTGGCCTCTTCAAGATTATGGAGAAAAACTGTGGAGGAAACCATCAAGAAC
GAATTCCCTACATTGAAGGTTCAACATCAATTGATTGATTCTGCCGCCATGATCCTAGTTAAGAACCCAA
CCCACCTAAATGGTATTATAATCACCAGCAACATGTTTGGTGATATCATCTCCGATGAAGCCTCCGTTAT
CCCAGGTTCCTTGGGTTTGTTGCCATCTGCGTCCTTGGCCTCTTTGCCAGACAAGAACACCGCATTTGGT
TTGTACGAACCATGCCACGGTTCTGCTCCAGATTTGCCAAAGAATAAGGTCAACCCTATCGCCACTATCT
TGTCTGCTGCAATGATGTTGAAATTGTCATTGAACTTGCCTGAAGAAGGTAAGGCCATTGAAGATGCAGT
TAAAAAGGTTTTGGATGCAGGTATCAGAACTGGTGATTTAGGTGGTTCCAACAGTACCACCGAAGTCGGT
GATGCTGTCGCCGAAGAAGTTAAGAAAATCCTTGCTTAAAAAGATTCTCTTTTTTTATGATATTTGTACA
TAAACTTTATAAATGAAATTCATAATAGAAACGACACGAAATTACAAAATGGAATATGTTCATAGGGTAG
ACGAAACTATATACGCAATCTACATACATTTATCAAGAAGGAGAAAAAGGAGGATGTAAAGGAATACAGG
TAAGCAAATTGATACTAATGGCTCAACGTGATAAGGAAAAAGAATTGCACTTTAACATTAATATTGACAA
GGAGGAGGGCACCACACAAAAAGTTAGGTGTAACAGAAAATCATGAAACTATGATTCCTAATTTATATAT
TGGAGGATTTTCTCTAAAAAAAAAAAAATACAACAAATAAAAAACACTCAATGACCTGACCATTTGATGG
AGTTTAAGTCAATACCTTCTTGAACCATTTCCCATAATGGTGAAAGTTCCCTCAAGAATTTTACTCTGTC
AGAAACGGCCTTAACGACGTAGTCGATATGGTGCACTCTCAGTACAATCTGCTCTGATGCCGCATAGTTA
AGCCAGCCCCGACACCCGCCAACACCCGCTGACGCGCCCTGACGGGCTTGTCTGCTCCCGGCATCCGCTT
ACAGACAAGCTGTGACCGTCTCCGGGAGCTGCATGTGTCAGAGGTTTTCACCGTCATCACCGAAACGCGC
GAGACGAAAGGGCCTCGTGATACGCCTATTTTTATAGGTTAATGTCATGATAATAATGGTTTCTTAGGAC
GGATCGCTTGCCTGTAACTTACACGCGCCTCGTATCTTTTAATGATGGAATAATTTGGGAATTTACTCTG
TGTTTATTTATTTTTATGTTTTGTATTTGGATTTTAGAAAGTAAATAAAGAAGGTAGAAGAGTTACGGAA
TGAAGAAAAAAAAATAAACAAAGGTTTAAAAAATTTCAACAAAAAGCGTACTTTACATATATATTTATTA
GACAAGAAAAGCAGATTAAATAGATATACATTCGATTAACGATAAGTAAAATGTAAAATCACAGGATTTT
CGTGTGTGGTCTTCTACACAGACAAGATGAAACAATTCGGCATTAATACCTGAGAGCAGGAAGAGCAAGA
TAAAAGGTAGTATTTGTTGGCGATCCCCCTAGAGTCTTTTACATCTTCGGAAAACAAAAACTATTTTTTC
TTTAATTTCTTTTTTTACTTTCTATTTTTAATTTATATATTTATATTAAAAAATTTAAATTATAATTATT
TTTATAGCACGTGATGAAAAGGACCCAGGTGGCACTTTTCGGGGAAATGTGCGCGGAACCCCTATTTGTT
TATTTTTCTAAATACATTCAAATATGTATCCGCTCATGAGACAATAACCCTGATAAATGCTTCAATAATA
TTGAAAAAGGAAGAGTATGAGTATTCAACATTTCCGTGTCGCCCTTATTCCCTTTTTTGCGGCATTTTGC
CTTCCTGTTTTTGCTCACCCAGAAACGCTGGTGAAAGTAAAAGATGCTGAAGATCAGTTGGGTGCACGAG
TGGGTTACATCGAACTGGATCTCAACAGCGGTAAGATCCTTGAGAGTTTTCGCCCCGAAGAACGTTTTCC
AATGATGAGCACTTTTAAAGTTCTGCTATGTGGCGCGGTATTATCCCGTATTGACGCCGGGCAAGAGCAA
CTCGGTCGCCGCATACACTATTCTCAGAATGACTTGGTTGAGTACTCACCAGTCACAGAAAAGCATCTTA
CGGATGGCATGACAGTAAGAGAATTATGCAGTGCTGCCATAACCATGAGTGATAACACTGCGGCCAACTT
ACTTCTGACAACGATCGGAGGACCGAAGGAGCTAACCGCTTTTTTGCACAACATGGGGGATCATGTAACT
CGCCTTGATCGTTGGGAACCGGAGCTGAATGAAGCCATACCAAACGACGAGCGTGACACCACGATGCCTG
TAGCAATGGCAACAACGTTGCGCAAACTATTAACTGGCGAACTACTTACTCTAGCTTCCCGGCAACAATT
AATAGACTGGATGGAGGCGGATAAAGTTGCAGGACCACTTCTGCGCTCGGCCCTTCCGGCTGGCTGGTTT
ATTGCTGATAAATCTGGAGCCGGTGAGCGTGGGTCTCGCGGTATCATTGCAGCACTGGGGCCAGATGGTA
AGCCCTCCCGTATCGTAGTTATCTACACGACGGGGAGTCAGGCAACTATGGATGAACGAAATAGACAGAT
CGCTGAGATAGGTGCCTCACTGATTAAGCATTGGTAACTGTCAGACCAAGTTTACTCATATATACTTTAG
ATTGATTTAAAACTTCATTTTTAATTTAAAAGGATCTAGGTGAAGATCCTTTTTGATAATCTCATGACCA
AAATCCCTTAACGTGAGTTTTCGTTCCACTGAGCGTCAGACCCCGTAGAAAAGATCAAAGGATCTTCTTG
AGATCCTTTTTTTCTGCGCGTAATCTGCTGCTTGCAAACAAAAAAACCACCGCTACCAGCGGTGGTTTGT
TTGCCGGATCAAGAGCTACCAACTCTTTTTCCGAAGGTAACTGGCTTCAGCAGAGCGCAGATACCAAATA
CTGTTCTTCTAGTGTAGCCGTAGTTAGGCCACCACTTCAAGAACTCTGTAGCACCGCCTACATACCTCGC
TCTGCTAATCCTGTTACCAGTGGCTGCTGCCAGTGGCGATAAGTCGTGTCTTACCGGGTTGGACTCAAGA
CGATAGTTACCGGATAAGGCGCAGCGGTCGGGCTGAACGGGGGGTTCGTGCACACAGCCCAGCTTGGAGC
GAACGACCTACACCGAACTGAGATACCTACAGCGTGAGCTATGAGAAAGCGCCACGCTTCCCGAAGGGAG
AAAGGCGGACAGGTATCCGGTAAGCGGCAGGGTCGGAACAGGAGAGCGCACGAGGGAGCTTCCAGGGGGA
AACGCCTGGTATCTTTATAGTCCTGTCGGGTTTCGCCACCTCTGACTTGAGCGTCGATTTTTGTGATGCT
CGTCAGGGGGGCGGAGCCTATGGAAAAACGCCAGCAACGCGGCCTTTTTACGGTTCCTGGCCTTTTGCTG
GCCTTTTGCTCACATGTTCTTTCCTGCGTTATCCCCTGATTCTGTGGATAACCGTATTACCGCCTTTGAG
TGAGCTGATACCGCTCGCCGCAGCCGAACGACCGAGCGCAGCGAGTCAGTGAGCGAGGAAGCGGAAGAGC
GCCCAATACGCAAACCGCCTCTCCCCGCGCGTTGGCCGATTCATTAATGCAG
Features (pLannotate 1.2.2; 22 found; start..end, strand, type, name):
     52..73      +  protein_bind   CAP binding site: CAP binding activates transcription in the presence of cAMP. E. coli catabolite activator protein
     88..118     +  promoter       lac promoter: promoter for the E. coli lac operon
    126..142     +  protein_bind   lac operator: The lac repressor binds to the lac operator to inhibit transcription in E. coli. This inhibition can be relieved by adding lactose or isopropyl-β-D-thiogalactopyranoside (IPTG). lac repressor encoded by lacI
    187..205     +  promoter       T3 promoter: promoter for bacteriophage T3 RNA polymerase
    223..621     +  promoter       TEF1 promoter: S. cerevisiae TEF1; promoter for EF-1α
    644..1591    +  CDS            miRFP680: miRFP680 is a basic (constitutively fluorescent) near ir fluorescent protein published in 2020, derived from Rhodopseudomonas palustris CGA009. It has low acid sensitivity. It requires the cofactor biliverdin for fluorescence.
   1601..1848    +  terminator     CYC1 terminator: S. cerevisiae CYC1; transcription terminator for CYC1
   1867..1885    -  promoter       T7 promoter: promoter for bacteriophage T7 RNA polymerase
   1893..2048    +  CDS            lacZα (fragment): LacZα fragment of β-galactosidase; lacZ fragment
   2052..2480    +  rep_origin     f1 ori (sequence partly withheld): f1 bacteriophage origin of replication; arrow indicates direction of (+) strand synthesis
   2508..2560    -  misc_feature   bom (fragment): basis of mobility region from pBR322
   2591..2668    +  CDS            YO192_YEAST (fragment): Experimental evidence at protein level: Swiss-Prot protein existence level 1. From Saccharomyces cerevisiae (strain ATCC 204508 / S288c) (Baker's yeast).
   2808..3215    +  promoter       LEU2 promoter: S. cerevisiae LEU2
   3216..4310    +  CDS            LEU2: 3-isopropylmalate dehydrogenase, required for leucine biosynthesis; S. cerevisiae LEU2; yeast auxotrophic marker
   4672..4788    -  CDS            NFS1 (fragment): NFS1_YEAST - Also known as SPL1 From Saccharomyces cerevisiae (strain ATCC 204508 / S288c) (Baker's yeast).
   4787..4837    -  misc_feature   bom (fragment): basis of mobility region from pBR322
   4939..4974    -  CDS            rop (fragment): Rop protein, which maintains plasmids at low copy number; rop
   5043..5546    -  misc_feature   CEN/ARS: S. cerevisiae CEN6 centromere fused to an autonomously replicating sequence
   5583..5687    +  promoter       AmpR promoter: bla
   5688..6548    +  CDS            AmpR: β-lactamase; bla; confers resistance to ampicillin, carbenicillin, and related antibiotics
   6719..7307    +  rep_origin     ori: high-copy-number ColE1/pMB1/pBR322/pUC origin of replication
   7490..39      +  CDS            lacI (fragment) (across the origin): lac repressor; lacI; The lac repressor binds to the lac operator to inhibit transcription in E. coli. This inhibition can be relieved by adding lactose or isopropyl-β-D-thiogalactopyranoside (IPTG).
