[The description below was written by a language model from this plasmid's Addgene catalogue record and pLannotate feature annotations shown in this document.]
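Description:
P415 ymiRFP680 is a yeast expression shuttle plasmid of about 7.5 kb built on the P415 backbone, a centromeric vector for Saccharomyces cerevisiae. In yeast it is maintained through a CEN6/ARS element, which gives stable, low-copy, chromosome-like segregation. It is selected by the LEU2 marker, expressed from its own promoter, which complements leucine auxotrophy. In E. coli it replicates from a high-copy ColE1/pUC-type origin and is selected with ampicillin through the β-lactamase gene. An f1 origin is also present, along with remnants of the parental cloning vector: the lac promoter/operator region, a lacZα fragment, flanking T3 and T7 phage promoters, and small fragments of bom, rop and lacI. These remnants have no evident role in the plasmid's function. The short fragments of yeast genes flanking LEU2 are most likely genomic sequence carried along with the marker.

The payload is a single expression cassette in which the constitutive S. cerevisiae TEF1 promoter drives ymiRFP680, followed by the CYC1 transcription terminator. The insert is listed as synthetic. The "y" prefix suggests a yeast-adapted version of the coding sequence, although the record does not say so explicitly. miRFP680 is a constitutively fluorescent near-infrared protein derived from a Rhodopseudomonas palustris bacteriophytochrome. It has low acid sensitivity and needs biliverdin as a chromophore cofactor to fluoresce. The feature table shows no fusion tags or targeting sequences, so the protein appears to be expressed on its own. The stated purpose is simply to express ymiRFP680 in yeast, which makes the plasmid suitable for evaluating or using this near-infrared reporter in living yeast cells.
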