Addgene plasmid #224109: P415 ymiRFP680
Purpose: Expressing ymiRFP680 in yeast
Depositing lab: Bas Teusink. Depositing organization: Vrije Universiteit Amsterdam.
Backbone
  Vector backbone: P415
  Vector type: Yeast Expression
  Selectable markers: LEU2
Growth in bacteria
  Bacterial resistance: Ampicillin, 100 μg/mL
  Growth temperature: 37°C
  Growth strain: DH5alpha
  Copy number: High Copy
Gene/Insert
  Gene/Insert name: ymiRFP680
  Species: Synthetic
  Cloning method: Restriction Enzyme; 5′ cloning site Unknown (unknown if destroyed)
Terms and licenses: Academic/Nonprofit Terms; Industry Terms: Not Available to Industry
How to cite: P415 ymiRFP680 was a gift from Bas Teusink (Addgene plasmid # 224109 ; http://n2t.net/addgene:224109 ; RRID:Addgene_224109)
